Addgene plasmid #63181: pAV114
Purpose: (Empty Backbone) pRS414 backbone, contains an RFP flanked by BsaI sites with CAGT & TTTT overhangs for transcription unit (TU) assembly using yGG.
Depositing lab: Jef Boeke. Depositing organization: Johns Hopkins University and School of Medicine. Publication: Yeast Golden Gate (yGG) for the Efficient Assembly of S. cerevisiae Transcription Units. Agmon N, Mitchell LA, Cai Y, Ikushima S, Chuang J, Zheng A, Choi WJ, Martin JA, Caravelli K, Stracquadanio G, Boeke JD. ACS Synth Biol. 2015 Jul 17;4(7):853-9. doi: 10.1021/sb500372z. Epub 2015 Mar 23. PubMed 25756291.
Backbone
  Vector backbone: pRS414
  Backbone size (bp): 4700
  Modifications to backbone: BsaI and BsmBI sites removed from backbone, RFP cloned into the MCS, flanked by BsaI sites for cloning TUs using yGG assmebly
  Vector type: Bacterial Expression, Yeast Expression, Synthetic Biology
  Selectable markers: TRP1
Growth in bacteria
  Bacterial resistance: Ampicillin, 100 μg/mL
  Growth temperature: 37°C
  Growth strain: Top10
  Growth instructions: Grows as red/pink colonies
  Copy number: Low Copy
Gene/Insert
  Cloning method: Restriction Enzyme
  Sequencing primers: 5′ M13F; 3′ M13R
Terms and licenses: Academic/Nonprofit Terms; Industry Terms: Not Available to Industry
How to cite: pAV114 was a gift from Jef Boeke (Addgene plasmid # 63181 ; http://n2t.net/addgene:63181 ; RRID:Addgene_63181)
