[The description below was written by a language model from this plasmid's Addgene catalogue record and pLannotate feature annotations shown in this document.]
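Description:
pAV114 is an empty acceptor vector for Yeast Golden Gate (yGG) assembly of Saccharomyces cerevisiae transcription units, built on the pRS414 yeast–E. coli shuttle backbone. In yeast it is maintained as a centromeric plasmid through a CEN6/ARS element and selected by complementation of tryptophan auxotrophy with the TRP1 marker, which is expressed from its own promoter. In E. coli it replicates from a ColE1/pUC-type origin and is selected with ampicillin via the bla gene. An f1 origin inherited from the pBluescript-derived backbone is also present. The catalogue lists the plasmid as low copy, which matches its centromeric status in yeast, although the annotated bacterial origin is of the high-copy type. The full sequence record is about 5.7 kb.

The functional core is an mRFP1 cassette placed in the multiple cloning site, interrupting the lacZα region and sitting between the T7 and T3 promoters. The mRFP1 coding sequence is driven by a bacterial lac promoter with its operator and CAP binding site, so E. coli carrying the unmodified vector form red or pink colonies. The cassette is flanked by BsaI sites that leave CAGT and TTTT overhangs. Digestion with this type IIS enzyme releases the RFP and allows directional ligation of promoter, coding sequence and terminator parts into a complete transcription unit. Correct assemblies therefore lose the red colour, which gives a simple visual screen. Native BsaI and BsmBI sites were removed from the backbone so that only the intended sites are cut during assembly. The resulting constructs can be moved directly into yeast for expression from a stable single-copy-type plasmid, and inserts can be checked using the flanking M13 primer sites.
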