Features (pLannotate 1.2.2; 23 found; start..end, strand, type, name):
    108..157     +  misc_feature   bom (fragment): basis of mobility region from pBR322
    158..438     +  promoter       TRP1 promoter: S. cerevisiae TRP1
    439..1113    +  CDS            TRP1: phosphoribosylanthranilate isomerase, required for tryptophan biosynthesis; S. cerevisiae TRP1; yeast auxotrophic marker
   1160..1211    +  misc_feature   bom (fragment): basis of mobility region from pBR322
   1212..1667    -  rep_origin     f1 ori (sequence partly withheld): f1 bacteriophage origin of replication; arrow indicates direction of (+) strand synthesis
   1675..1830    -  CDS            lacZα (fragment): LacZα fragment of β-galactosidase; lacZ fragment
   1838..1856    +  promoter       T7 promoter: promoter for bacteriophage T7 RNA polymerase
   1865..1927    -  misc_feature   MCS (fragment): pBluescript multiple cloning site
   1985..2659    -  CDS            mRFP1: mRFP1 is a basic (constitutively fluorescent) red fluorescent protein published in 2002, derived from Discosoma sp.. It is reported to be a somewhat slowly-maturing monomer with low acid sensitivity.
   2695..2711    -  protein_bind   lac operator: The lac repressor binds to the lac operator to inhibit transcription in E. coli. This inhibition can be relieved by adding lactose or isopropyl-β-D-thiogalactopyranoside (IPTG). lac repressor encoded by lacI
   2719..2749    -  promoter       lac promoter: promoter for the E. coli lac operon
   2764..2785    -  protein_bind   CAP binding site: CAP binding activates transcription in the presence of cAMP. E. coli catabolite activator protein
   2798..2887    -  CDS            lacI (fragment): lac repressor; lacI; The lac repressor binds to the lac operator to inhibit transcription in E. coli. This inhibition can be relieved by adding lactose or isopropyl-β-D-thiogalactopyranoside (IPTG).
   2897..2940    -  misc_feature   MCS (fragment): pBluescript multiple cloning site
   2953..2971    -  promoter       T3 promoter: promoter for bacteriophage T3 RNA polymerase
   3016..3032    -  protein_bind   lac operator: The lac repressor binds to the lac operator to inhibit transcription in E. coli. This inhibition can be relieved by adding lactose or isopropyl-β-D-thiogalactopyranoside (IPTG). lac repressor encoded by lacI
   3040..3070    -  promoter       lac promoter: promoter for the E. coli lac operon
   3085..3106    -  protein_bind   CAP binding site: CAP binding activates transcription in the presence of cAMP. E. coli catabolite activator protein
   3119..3211    -  CDS            lacI (fragment): lac repressor; lacI; The lac repressor binds to the lac operator to inhibit transcription in E. coli. This inhibition can be relieved by adding lactose or isopropyl-β-D-thiogalactopyranoside (IPTG).
   3394..3982    -  rep_origin     ori: high-copy-number ColE1/pMB1/pBR322/pUC origin of replication
   4153..5013    -  CDS            AmpR: β-lactamase; bla; confers resistance to ampicillin, carbenicillin, and related antibiotics
   5014..5118    -  promoter       AmpR promoter: bla
   5155..5658    +  misc_feature   CEN/ARS: S. cerevisiae CEN6 centromere fused to an autonomously replicating sequence
>Addgene plasmid #63181 | pAV114 | depositor full sequence | sequence record 104885 | pAV114 sequence 5696 bps
AAAAATAGGCGTATCACGAGGCCCTTTGTCACAGCTTGTCTGTAAGCGGATGCCGGGAGCAGACAAGCCC
GTCAGGGCGCGTCAGCGGGTGTTGGCGGGTGTCGGGGCTGGCTTAACTATGCGGCATCAGAGCAGATTGT
ACTGAGAGTGCACCATAAACGACATTACTATATATATAATATAGGAAGCATTTAATAGACAGCATCGTAA
TATATGTGTACTTTGCAGTTATGACGCCAGATGGCAGTAGTGGAAGATATTCTTTATTGAAAAATAGCTT
GTCACCTTACGTACAATCTTGATCCGGAGCTTTTCTTTTTTTGCCGATTAAGAATTAATTCGGTCGAAAA
AAGAAAAGGAGAGGGCCAAGAGGGAGGGCATTGGTGACTATTGAGCACGTGAGTATACGTGATTAAGCAC
ACAAAGGCAGCTTGGAGTATGTCTGTTATTAATTTCACAGGTAGTTCTGGTCCATTGGTGAAAGTTTGCG
GCTTGCAGAGCACAGAGGCCGCAGAATGTGCTCTAGATTCCGATGCTGACTTGCTGGGTATTATATGTGT
GCCCAATAGAAAGAGAACAATTGACCCGGTTATTGCAAGGAAAATTTCAAGTCTTGTAAAAGCATATAAA
AATAGTTCAGGCACTCCGAAATACTTGGTTGGCGTGTTTCGTAATCAACCTAAGGAGGATGTTTTGGCTC
TGGTCAATGATTACGGCATTGATATCGTCCAACTGCATGGAGATGAGTCGTGGCAAGAATACCAAGAGTT
CCTCGGTTTGCCAGTTATTAAAAGACTCGTATTTCCAAAAGACTGCAACATACTACTCAGTGCAGCTTCA
CAGAAACCTCATTCGTTTATTCCCTTGTTTGATTCAGAAGCAGGTGGGACAGGTGAACTTTTGGATTGGA
ACTCGATTTCTGACTGGGTTGGAAGGCAAGAGAGCCCCGAAAGCTTACATTTTATGTTAGCTGGTGGACT
GACGCCAGAAAATGTTGGTGATGCGCTTAGATTAAATGGCGTTATTGGTGTTGATGTAAGCGGAGGTGTG
GAGACAAATGGTGTAAAAGACTCTAACAAAATAGCAAATTTCGTCAAAAATGCTAAGAAATAGGTTATTA
CTGAGTAGTATTTATTTAAGTATTGTTTGTGCACTTGCCTATGCGGTGTGAAATACCGCACAGATGCGTA
AGGAGAAAATACCGCATCAGGAAATTGTAAACGTTAATATTTTGTTAAAATTCGCGTTAAATTTTTGTTA
AATCAGCTCATTTTTTAACCAATAGGCCGAAATCGGCAAAATCCCTTATAAATCAAAAGAATAGACCGAG
ATAGGGT
[37 nt withheld, positions 1338-1374]
AAAGAACGTGGACTCCAACGTCAAAGG
[49 nt withheld, positions 1402-1450]
T
[91 nt withheld, positions 1452-1542]
G
[124 nt withheld, positions 1544-1667]
CGCGCCATTCGCCATTCAGGCTGCGCAACTGTTGGGAAGGGCGATCGGTGCGGGCCTCTTCGCTATTACG
CCAGCTGGCGAAAGGGGGATGTGCTGCAAGGCGATTAAGTTGGGTAACGCCAGGGTTTTCCCAGTCACGA
CGTTGTAAAACGACGGCCAGTGAGCGCGCGTAATACGACTCACTATAGGGCGAATTGGGTACCGGGCCCC
CCCTCGAGGTCGACGGTATCGATAAGCTTGATATCGAATTCCTGCAGCCCCCAGTAGAGACCGCCTGGCT
CTAGTAGCGATCTACACTAGCACTATCAGCGTTATTAAGCACCGGTGGAGTGACGACCTTCAGCACGTTC
GTACTGTTCAACGATGGTGTAGTCTTCGTTGTGGGAGGTGATGTCCAGTTTGATGTCGGTTTTGTAAGCA
CCCGGCAGCTGAACCGGTTTTTTAGCCATGTAGGTGGTTTTAACTTCAGCGTCGTAGTGACCACCGTCTT
TCAGTTTCAGACGCATTTTGATTTCACCTTTCAGAGCACCGTCTTCCGGGTACATACGTTCGGTGGAAGC
TTCCCAACCCATGGTTTTTTTCTGCATAACCGGACCGTCGGACGGGAAGTTGGTACCACGCAGTTTAACT
TTGTAGATGAACTCACCGTCTTGCAGGGAGGAGTCCTGGGTAACGGTAACAACACCACCGTCTTCGAAGT
TCATAACACGTTCCCATTTGAAACCTTCCGGGAAGGACAGTTTCAGGTAGTCCGGGATGTCAGCCGGGTG
TTTAACGTAAGCTTTGGAACCGTACTGGAACTGCGGGGACAGGATGTCCCAAGCGAACGGCAGCGGACCA
CCTTTGGTAACTTTCAGTTTAGCGGTCTGGGTACCTTCGTACGGACGACCTTCACCTTCACCTTCGATTT
CGAACTCGTGACCGTTAACGGAACCTTCCATACGAACTTTGAAACGCATGAACTCTTTGATAACGTCTTC
GGAGGAAGCCATCTAGTATTTCTCCTCTTTCTCTAGTATGTGTGAAATTGTTATCCGCTCACAATTCCAC
ACAACATACGAGCCGGAAGCATAAAGTGTAAAGCCTGGGGTGCCTAATGAGTGAGCTAACTCACATTAAT
TGCGTTGCGCTCACTGCCCGCTTTCCAGTCGGGAAACCTGTCGTGCCAGCTGCATTAATGAATCGGCCAA
CGCGCGGGGAGAGGCGGTTTGCGTATTGGGTCTCATTTTGGGGATCCACTAGTTCTAGAGCGGCCGCCAC
CGCGGTGGAGCTCCAGCTTTTGTTCCCTTTAGTGAGGGTTAATTGCGCGCTTGGCGTAATCATGGTCATA
GCTGTTTCCTGTGTGAAATTGTTATCCGCTCACAATTCCACACAACATAGGAGCCGGAAGCATAAAGTGT
AAAGCCTGGGGTGCCTAATGAGTGAGGTAACTCACATTAATTGCGTTGCGCTCACTGCCCGCTTTCCAGT
CGGGAAACCTGTCGTGCCAGCTGCATTAATGAATCGGCCAACGCGCGGGGAGAGGCGGTTTGCGTATTGG
GCGCTCTTCCGCTTCCTCGCTCACTGACTCGCTGCGCTCGGTCGTTCGGCTGCGGCGAGCGGTATCAGCT
CACTCAAAGGCGGTAATACGGTTATCCACAGAATCAGGGGATAACGCAGGAAAGAACATGTGAGCAAAAG
GCCAGCAAAAGGCCAGGAACCGTAAAAAGGCCGCGTTGCTGGCGTTTTTCCATAGGCTCCGCCCCCCTGA
CGAGCATCACAAAAATCGACGCTCAAGTCAGAGGTGGCGAAACCCGACAGGACTATAAAGATACCAGGCG
TTTCCCCCTGGAAGCTCCCTCGTGCGCTCTCCTGTTCCGACCCTGCCGCTTACCGGATACCTGTCCGCCT
TTCTCCCTTCGGGAAGCGTGGCGCTTTCTCATAGCTCACGCTGTAGGTATCTCAGTTCGGTGTAGGTCGT
TCGCTCCAAGCTGGGCTGTGTGCACGAACCCCCCGTTCAGCCCGACCGCTGCGCCTTATCCGGTAACTAT
CGTCTTGAGTCCAACCCGGTAAGACACGACTTATCGCCACTGGCAGCAGCCACTGGTAACAGGATTAGCA
GAGCGAGGTATGTAGGCGGTGCTACAGAGTTCTTGAAGTGGTGGCCTAACTACGGCTACACTAGAAGGAC
AGTATTTGGTATCTGCGCTCTGCTGAAGCCAGTTACCTTCGGAAAAAGAGTTGGTAGCTCTTGATCCGGC
AAACAAACCACCGCTGGTAGCGGTGGTTTTTTTGTTTGCAAGCAGCAGATTACGCGCAGAAAAAAAGGAT
CTCAAGAAGATCCTTTGATCTTTTCTACGGGGTCTGACGCTCAGTGGAACGAAAACTCACGTTAAGGGAT
TTTGGTCATGAGATTATCAAAAAGGATCTTCACCTAGATCCTTTTAAATTAAAAATGAAGTTTTAAATCA
ATCTAAAGTATATATGAGTAAACTTGGTCTGACAGTTACCAATGCTTAATCAGTGAGGCACCTATCTCAG
CGATCTGTCTATTTCGTTCATCCATAGTTGCCTGACTCCCCGTCGTGTAGATAACTACGATACGGGAGGG
CTTACCATCTGGCCCCAGTGCTGCAATGATACCGCGAGATCCACGCTCACCGGCTCCAGATTTATCAGCA
ATAAACCAGCCAGCCGGAAGGGCCGAGCGCAGAAGTGGTCCTGCAACTTTATCCGCCTCCATCCAGTCTA
TTAATTGTTGCCGGGAAGCTAGAGTAAGTAGTTCGCCAGTTAATAGTTTGCGCAACGTTGTTGCCATTGC
TACAGGCATCGTGGTGTCACGCTCGTCGTTTGGTATGGCTTCATTCAGCTCCGGTTCCCAACGATCAAGG
CGAGTTACATGATCCCCCATGTTGTGCAAAAAAGCGGTTAGCTCCTTCGGTCCTCCGATCGTTGTCAGAA
GTAAGTTGGCCGCAGTGTTATCACTCATGGTTATGGCAGCACTGCATAATTCTCTTACTGTCATGCCATC
CGTAAGATGCTTTTCTGTGACTGGTGAGTACTCAACCAAGTCATTCTGAGAATAGTGTATGCGGCGACCG
AGTTGCTCTTGCCCGGCGTCAATACGGGATAATACCGCGCCACATAGCAGAACTTTAAAAGTGCTCATCA
TTGGAAAACGTTCTTCGGGGCGAAAACTCTCAAGGATCTTACCGCTGTTGAGATCCAGTTCGATGTAACC
CACTCGTGCACCCAACTGATCTTCAGCATCTTTTACTTTCACCAGCGTTTCTGGGTGAGCAAAAACAGGA
AGGCAAAATGCCGCAAAAAAGGGAATAAGGGCGACACGGAAATGTTGAATACTCATACTCTTCCTTTTTC
AATATTATTGAAGCATTTATCAGGGTTATTGTCTCATGAGCGGATACATATTTGAATGTATTTAGAAAAA
TAAACAAATAGGGGTTCCGCGCACATTTCCCCGAAAAGTGCCACCTGGGTCCTTTTCATCACGTGCTATA
AAAATAATTATAATTTAAATTTTTTAATATAAATATATAAATTAAAAATAGAAAGTAAAAAAAGAAATTA
AAGAAAAAATAGTTTTTGTTTTCCGAAGATGTAAAAGACTCTAGGGGGATCGCCAACAAATACTACCTTT
TATCTTGCTCTTCCTGCTCTCAGGTATTAATGCCGAATTGTTTCATCTTGTCTGTGTAGAAGACCACACA
CGAAAATCCTGTGATTTTACATTTTACTTATCGTTAATCGAATGTATATCTATTTAATCTGCTTTTCTTG
TCTAATAAATATATATGTAAAGTACGCTTTTTGTTGAAATTTTTTAAACCTTTGTTTATTTTTTTTTCTT
CATTCCGTAACTCTTCTACCTTCTTTATTTACTTTCTAAAATCCAAATACAAAACATAAAAATAAATAAA
CACAGAGTAAATTCCCAAATTATTCCATCATTAAAAGATACGAGGCGCGTGTAAGTTACAGGCAAGCGAT
CCGTCCTAAGAAACCATTATTATCATGACATTAACCTAT
