>Addgene plasmid #63181 | pAV114 | addgene partial sequence | sequence record 107239 | M13-F20 5'-TGTAAAACGACGGCCAGT-3'
CCCCTCGAGGTCGACGGTATCGATAAGCTTGATATCGAATTCCTGCAGCCCCCAGTAGAGACCGCCTGGC
TCTAGTAGCGATCTACACTAGCACTATCAGCGTTATTAAGCACCGGTGGAGTGACGACCTTCAGCACGTT
CGTACTGTTCAACGATGGTGTAGTCTTCGTTGTGGGAGGTGATGTCCAGTTTGATGTCGGTTTTGTAAGC
ACCCGGCAGCTGAACCGGTTTTTTAGCCATGTAGGTGGTTTTAACTTCAGCGTCGTAGTGACCACCGTCT
TTCAGTTTCAGACGCATTTTGATTTCACCTTTCAGAGCACCGTCTTCCGGGTACATACGTTCGGTGGAAG
CTTCCCAACCCATGGTTTTTTTCTGCATAACCGGACCGTCGGACGGGAAGTTGGTACCACGCAGTTTAAC
TTTGTAGATGAACTCACCGTCTTGCAGGGAGGAGTCCTGGGTAACGGTAACAACACCACCGTCTTCGAAG
TTCATAACACGTTCCCATTTGAAACCTTCCGGGAAGGACAGTTTCAGGTAGTCCGGGATGTCAGCCGGGT
GTTTAACGTAAGCTTTGGAACCGTACTGGAACTGCGGGGACAGGATGTCCCAAGCGAACGGCAGCGGACC
ACCTTTGGTAACTTTCAGTTTAGCGGTCTGGGTACCTTCGTACGGACGACCTTCACCTTCACCTTCGATT
TCGAACTCGTGACCGTTAACGGAACCTTCCATACGAACTTTGAAACGCATGAACTCTTTGATAACGTCTT
CGGAGGAAGCCATCTAGTATTTCTCCTCTTTCTCTAGTATGTGTGAAATTGTTATCCGCTCACAATTCCA
CACAACATACGAGCCGGAAGCATAA
