>Addgene plasmid #63181 | pAV114 | addgene partial sequence | sequence record 107571 | M13pUC-Fwd 5'-CCCAGTCACGACGTTGTAAAACG-3'
ACTCACTATAGGGCGAATTGGGTACCGGGCCCCCCCTCGAGGTCGACGGTATCGATAAGCTTGATATCGA
ATTCCTGCAGCCCCCAGTAGAGACCGCCTGGCTCTAGTAGCGATCTACACTAGCACTATCAGCGTTATTA
AGCACCGGTGGAGTGACGACCTTCAGCACGTTCGTACTGTTCAACGATGGTGTAGTCTTCGTTGTGGGAG
GTGATGTCCAGTTTGATGTCGGTTTTGTAAGCACCCGGCAGCTGAACCGGTTTTTTAGCCATGTAGGTGG
TTTTAACTTCAGCGTCGTAGTGACCACCGTCTTTCAGTTTCAGACGCATTTTGATTTCACCTTTCAGAGC
ACCGTCTTCCGGGTACATACGTTCGGTGGAAGCTTCCCAACCCATGGTTTTTTTCTGCATAACCGGACCG
TCGGACGGGAAGTTGGTACCACGCAGTTTAACTTTGTAGATGAACTCACCGTCTTGCAGGGAGGAGTCCT
GGGTAACGGTAACAACACCACCGTCTTCGAAGTTCATAACACGTTCCCATTTGAAACCTTCCGGGAAGGA
CAGTTTCAGGTAGTCCGGGATGTCAGCCGGGTGTTTAACGTAAGCTTTGGAACCGTACTGGAACTGCGGG
GACAGGATGTCCCAAGCGAACGGCAGCGGACCACCTTTGGTAACTTTCAGTTTAGCGGTCTGGGTACCTT
CGTACGGACGACCTTCACCTTCACCTTCGATTTCGAACTCGTGACCGTTAACGGAACCTTCCATACGAAC
TTTGAAACGCATGAACTCTTTGATAACGTCTTCGGAGGAAGCCATCTAGTA
