>Addgene plasmid #63181 | pAV114 | addgene partial sequence | sequence record 108969 | M13pUC-Rev 5'-AGCGGATAACAATTTCACACAGG-3'
AGCGCGCAATTAACCCTCACTAAAGGGAACAAAAGCTGGAGCTCCACCGCGGTGGCGGCCGCTCTAGAAC
TAGTGGATCCCCAAAATGAGACCCAATACGCAAACCGCCTCTCCCCGCGCGTTGGCCGATTCATTAATGC
AGCTGGCACGACAGGTTTCCCGACTGGAAAGCGGGCAGTGAGCGCAACGCAATTAATGTGAGTTAGCTCA
CTCATTAGGCACCCCAGGCTTTACACTTTATGCTTCCGGCTCGTATGTTGTGTGGAATTGTGAGCGGATA
ACAATTTCACACATACTAGAGAAAGAGGAGAAATACTAGATGGCTTCCTCCGAAGACGTTATCAAAGAGT
TCATGCGTTTCAAAGTTCGTATGGAAGGTTCCGTTAACGGTCACGAGTTCGAAATCGAAGGTGAAGGTGA
AGGTCGTCCGTACGAAGGTACCCAGACCGCTAAACTGAAAGTTACCAAAGGTGGTCCGCTGCCGTTCGCT
TGGGACATCCTGTCCCCGCAGTTCCAGTACGGTTCCAAAGCTTACGTTAAACACCCGGCTGACATCCCGG
ACTACCTGAAACTGTCCTTCCCGGAAGGTTTCAAATGGGAACGTGTTATGAACTTCGAAGACGGTGGTGT
TGTTACCGTTACCCAGGACTCCTCCCTGCAAGACGGTGAGTTCATCTACAAAGTTAAACTGCGTGGTACC
AACTTCCCGTCCGACGGTCCGGTTATGCAGAAAAAAACCATGGGTTGGGAAGCTTCCACCGAACGTATGT
ACCCGGAAGACGGTGCTCTGAAAGGTGAAATCAAAATGCGTCTGAAACTGAAAGACGGTGGTCACTACGA
CGCTGAAGTTAA
